Addgene plasmid #116530: pHAGE-PIK3CA-Q546R
Purpose: Lentiviral expression of PIK3CA Q546R
Depositing lab: Gordon Mills & Kenneth Scott. Depositing organization: Baylor College of Medicine. Publication: Systematic Functional Annotation of Somatic Mutations in Cancer. Ng PK, Li J, Jeong KJ, Shao S, Chen H, Tsang YH, Sengupta S, Wang Z, Bhavana VH, Tran R, Soewito S, Minussi DC, Moreno D, Kong K, Dogruluk T, Lu H, Gao J, Tokheim C, Zhou DC, Johnson AM, Zeng J, Ip CKM, Ju Z, Wester M, Yu S, Li Y, Vellano CP, Schultz N, Karchin R, Ding L, Lu Y, Cheung LWT, Chen K, Shaw KR, Meric-Bernstam F, Scott KL, Yi S, Sahni N, Liang H, Mills GB. Cancer Cell. 2018 Mar 12;33(3):450-462.e10. doi: 10.1016/j.ccell.2018.01.021. PubMed 29533785.
Backbone
  Vector backbone: pHAGE
  Vector type: Lentiviral
Growth in bacteria
  Bacterial resistance: Ampicillin, 100 μg/mL
  Growth temperature: 37°C
  Growth strain: Stbl3
  Copy number: High Copy
Gene/Insert
  Gene/Insert name: PIK3CA
  Species: H. sapiens (human)
  Mutation: Q546R
  Entrez Gene: PIK3CA (a.k.a. CCM4, CLAPO, CLOVE, CWS5, HMH, MCAP, MCM, MCMTC, PI3K, PI3K-alpha, p110-alpha)
  Cloning method: Gateway Cloning
Terms and licenses: Academic/Nonprofit Terms; Industry Terms: Not Available to Industry
How to cite: pHAGE-PIK3CA-Q546R was a gift from Gordon Mills & Kenneth Scott (Addgene plasmid # 116530 ; http://n2t.net/addgene:116530 ; RRID:Addgene_116530)
