[The description below was written by a language model from this plasmid's Addgene catalogue record and pLannotate feature annotations shown in this document.]
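Description:
pHAGE-PIK3CA-Q546R is an HIV-1-derived, self-inactivating lentiviral expression plasmid (about 11.8 kb) built on the pHAGE backbone to deliver a mutant form of human PIK3CA, the p110-alpha catalytic subunit of phosphoinositide 3-kinase. It is propagated in E. coli through a high-copy ColE1/pUC-type origin and selected with ampicillin via the bla gene. The record lists a recombination-deficient strain for growth, which is usual for LTR-containing plasmids. The viral portion contains a truncated 5' LTR, the Ψ packaging signal with an adjoining gag fragment, the Rev response element for Rev-dependent nuclear export of the genomic RNA, the cPPT/CTS element, and a ΔU3 3' LTR that disables LTR promoter activity after integration. No packaging or envelope genes are annotated, so these functions must be supplied in trans to produce virus.

Between the LTRs, the constitutive human EF-1α promoter drives the PIK3CA open reading frame carrying the Q546R substitution. The insert was introduced by Gateway recombination and is flanked by attB1 and attB2 sites. Downstream lie short T3 and T7 promoter sequences, a partial attB4 site and a V5 epitope sequence. The record does not indicate whether the V5 tag is fused in frame to the kinase, so it should not be assumed to be expressed. An EMCV IRES followed by EGFP allows fluorescent marking of transduced cells from the same transcript, and a WPRE enhances expression. No mammalian drug-selection marker is annotated. The plasmid comes from a study that systematically annotated the function of somatic cancer mutations, and it is suited to stable expression of this variant in mammalian cells for comparing its signalling or phenotypic effects.
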