Features (pLannotate 1.2.2; 30 found; start..end, strand, type, name):
    377..634     +  LTR            5' LTR (truncated): truncated 5' long terminal repeat (LTR) from HIV-1
    681..806     +  misc_feature   HIV-1 Ψ: packaging signal of human immunodeficiency virus type 1
    790..1128    +  CDS            HIV-1 gag (fragment): gag protein from human immunodeficiency virus 1; gag
   1303..1536    +  misc_feature   RRE: The Rev response element (RRE) of HIV-1 allows for Rev-dependent mRNA export from the nucleus to the cytoplasm.
   1913..2013    +  CDS            Rev (fragment): human immunodeficiency virus 1 (HIV-1) Rev protein; rev; enhances nuclear export of unspliced and incompletely spliced viral mRNAs
   2058..2175    +  misc_feature   cPPT/CTS: central polypurine tract and central termination sequence of HIV-1
   2223..3401    +  promoter       EF-1α promoter: strong constitutive promoter for human elongation factor EF-1α
   3422..3442    +  protein_bind   attB1: mutant version of attB; core recombination site for the Gateway® BP reaction BP Clonase™
   3448..6651    +  CDS            PIK3CA: PK3CA_HUMAN - Experimental evidence at protein level: Swiss-Prot protein existence level 1. Phosphoinositide-3-kinase (PI3K) phosphorylates phosphatidylinositol (PI) and its phosphorylated derivatives at position 3 of the inositol ring to produce 3-phosphoinositides (PubMed:15135396, PubMed:23936502, PubMed:28676499). Uses ATP and PtdIns(4,5)P2 (phosphatidylinositol 4,5-bisphosphate) to generate phosphatidylinositol 3,4,5-trisphosphate (PIP3) (PubMed:15135396, PubMed:28676499). PIP3 plays a key role by recruiting PH domain- containing proteins to the membrane, including AKT1 and PDPK1, activat
   6656..6680    -  protein_bind   attB2: mutant version of attB; recombination site for the Gateway® BP reaction BP Clonase™
   6688..6706    +  promoter       T3 promoter: promoter for bacteriophage T3 RNA polymerase
   6732..6750    -  promoter       T7 promoter: promoter for bacteriophage T7 RNA polymerase
   6756..6774    -  protein_bind   attB4 (fragment): mutant version of attB; core recombination site for the Gateway® BP reaction BP Clonase™
   6830..6871    +  CDS            V5 tag: epitope tag from simian virus 5
   6997..7459    +  misc_feature   IRES: internal ribosome entry site (IRES) of the encephalomyocarditis virus (EMCV)
   7473..8192    +  CDS            EGFP: the original enhanced GFP (Yang et al., 1996) mammalian codon-optimized
   8206..8794    +  misc_feature   WPRE: woodchuck hepatitis virus posttranscriptional regulatory element
   8802..8867    +  CDS            nef (fragment): NEF_HV1Z2 - Experimental evidence at protein level: Swiss-Prot protein existence level 1. Extracellular Nef protein targets CD4(+) T-lymphocytes for apoptosis by interacting with CXCR4 surface receptors. From Human immunodeficiency virus type 1 group M subtype D (isolate Z2/CDC-Z34) (HIV-1).
   8869..9102    +  LTR            3' LTR (ΔU3): self-inactivating 3' long terminal repeat (LTR) from HIV-1
   9307..9411    +  promoter       AmpR promoter: bla
   9412..10272   +  CDS            AmpR: β-lactamase; bla; confers resistance to ampicillin, carbenicillin, and related antibiotics
  10443..11031   +  rep_origin     ori: high-copy-number ColE1/pMB1/pBR322/pUC origin of replication
  11214..11268   +  CDS            lacI (fragment): lac repressor; lacI; The lac repressor binds to the lac operator to inhibit transcription in E. coli. This inhibition can be relieved by adding lactose or isopropyl-β-D-thiogalactopyranoside (IPTG).
  11274..11367   +  rep_origin     SV40 ori (fragment): SV40 origin of replication
  11392..11429   +  CDS            lacI (fragment): lac repressor; lacI; The lac repressor binds to the lac operator to inhibit transcription in E. coli. This inhibition can be relieved by adding lactose or isopropyl-β-D-thiogalactopyranoside (IPTG).
  11442..11463   +  protein_bind   CAP binding site: CAP binding activates transcription in the presence of cAMP. E. coli catabolite activator protein
  11478..11508   +  promoter       lac promoter: promoter for the E. coli lac operon
  11512..11534   +  protein_bind   lac operator (fragment): The lac repressor binds to the lac operator to inhibit transcription in E. coli. This inhibition can be relieved by adding lactose or isopropyl-β-D-thiogalactopyranoside (IPTG). lac repressor encoded by lacI
  11566..11649   +  polyA_signal   SV40 poly(A) signal (fragment): SV40 polyadenylation signal
  11816..329     +  CDS            nef (fragment) (across the origin): NEF_HV1BR - Experimental evidence at protein level: Swiss-Prot protein existence level 1. Extracellular Nef protein targets CD4(+) T-lymphocytes for apoptosis by interacting with CXCR4 surface receptors (PubMed:14990729). From Human immunodeficiency virus type 1 group M subtype B (isolate BRU/LAI) (HIV-1).
>Addgene plasmid #116530 | pHAGE-PIK3CA-Q546R | addgene full sequence | sequence record 242841 | Addgene NGS Result
TGGAAGGGCTAATTCACTCCCAAAGAAGACAAGATATCCTTGATCTGTGGATCTACCACACACAAGGCTA
CTTCCCTGATTAGCAGAACTACACACCAGGGCCAGGGGTCAGATATCCACTGACCTTTGGATGGTGCTAC
AAGCTAGTACCAGTTGAGCCAGATAAGGTAGAAGAGGCCAATAAAGGAGAGAACACCAGCTTGTTACACC
CTGTGAGCCTGCATGGGATGGATGACCCGGAGAGAGAAGTGTTAGAGTGGAGGTTTGACAGCCGCCTAGC
ATTTCATCACGTGGCCCGAGAGCTGCATCCGGAGTACTTCAAGAACTGCTGATATCGAGCTTGCTACAAG
GGACTTTCCGCTGGGGACTTTCCAGGGAGGCGTGGCCTGGGCGGGACTGGGGAGTGGCGAGCCCTCAGAT
CCTGCATATAAGCAGCTGCTTTTTGCCTGTACTGGGTCTCTCTGGTTAGACCAGATCTGAGCCTGGGAGC
TCTCTGGCTAACTAGGGAACCCACTGCTTAAGCCTCAATAAAGCTTGCCTTGAGTGCTTCAAGTAGTGTG
TGCCCGTCTGTTGTGTGACTCTGGTAACTAGAGATCCCTCAGACCCTTTTAGTCAGTGTGGAAAATCTCT
AGCAGTGGCGCCCGAACAGGGACTTGAAAGCGAAAGGGAAACCAGAGGAGCTCTCTCGACGCAGGACTCG
GCTTGCTGAAGCGCGCACGGCAAGAGGCGAGGGGCGGCGACTGGTGAGTACGCCAAAAATTTTGACTAGC
GGAGGCTAGAAGGAGAGAGATGGGTGCGAGAGCGTCAGTATTAAGCGGGGGAGAATTAGATCGCGATGGG
AAAAAATTCGGTTAAGGCCAGGGGGAAAGAAAAAATATAAATTAAAACATATAGTATGGGCAAGCAGGGA
GCTAGAACGATTCGCAGTTAATCCTGGCCTGTTAGAAACATCAGAAGGCTGTAGACAAATACTGGGACAG
CTACAACCATCCCTTCAGACAGGATCAGAAGAACTTAGATCATTATATAATACAGTAGCAACCCTCTATT
GTGTGCATCAAAGGATAGAGATAAAAGACACCAAGGAAGCTTTAGACAAGATAGAGGAAGAGCAAAACAA
AAGTAAGACCACCGCACAGCAAGCGGCCGGCCGCTGATCTTCAGACCTGGAGGAGGAGATATGAGGGACA
ATTGGAGAAGTGAATTATATAAATATAAAGTAGTAAAAATTGAACCATTAGGAGTAGCACCCACCAAGGC
AAAGAGAAGAGTGGTGCAGAGAGAAAAAAGAGCAGTGGGAATAGGAGCTTTGTTCCTTGGGTTCTTGGGA
GCAGCAGGAAGCACTATGGGCGCAGCGTCAATGACGCTGACGGTACAGGCCAGACAATTATTGTCTGGTA
TAGTGCAGCAGCAGAACAATTTGCTGAGGGCTATTGAGGCGCAACAGCATCTGTTGCAACTCACAGTCTG
GGGCATCAAGCAGCTCCAGGCAAGAATCCTGGCTGTGGAAAGATACCTAAAGGATCAACAGCTCCTGGGG
ATTTGGGGTTGCTCTGGAAAACTCATTTGCACCACTGCTGTGCCTTGGAATGCTAGTTGGAGTAATAAAT
CTCTGGAACAGATTTGGAATCACACGACCTGGATGGAGTGGGACAGAGAAATTAACAATTACACAAGCTT
AATACACTCCTTAATTGAAGAATCGCAAAACCAGCAAGAAAAGAATGAACAAGAATTATTGGAATTAGAT
AAATGGGCAAGTTTGTGGAATTGGTTTAACATAACAAATTGGCTGTGGTATATAAAATTATTCATAATGA
TAGTAGGAGGCTTGGTAGGTTTAAGAATAGTTTTTGCTGTACTTTCTATAGTGAATAGAGTTAGGCAGGG
ATATTCACCATTATCGTTTCAGACCCACCTCCCAACCCCGAGGGGACCCGACAGGCCCGAAGGAATAGAA
GAAGAAGGTGGAGAGAGAGACAGAGACAGATCCATTCGATTAGTGAACGGATCTCGACGGTATCGCCGAA
TTCACAAATGGCAGTATTCATCCACAATTTTAAAAGAAAAGGGGGGATTGGGGGGTACAGTGCAGGGGAA
AGAATAGTAGACATAATAGCAACAGACATACAAACTAAAGAATTACAAAAACAAATTACAAAAATTCAAA
ATTTTCGGGTTTATTACAGGGACAGCAGAGATCCAGTTTGGACTAGTCGTGAGGCTCCGGTGCCCGTCAG
TGGGCAGAGCGCACATCGCCCACAGTCCCCGAGAAGTTGGGGGGAGGGGTCGGCAATTGAACCGGTGCCT
AGAGAAGGTGGCGCGGGGTAAACTGGGAAAGTGATGTCGTGTACTGGCTCCGCCTTTTTCCCGAGGGTGG
GGGAGAACCGTATATAAGTGCAGTAGTCGCCGTGAACGTTCTTTTTCGCAACGGGTTTGCCGCCAGAACA
CAGGTAAGTGCCGTGTGTGGTTCCCGCGGGCCTGGCCTCTTTACGGGTTATGGCCCTTGCGTGCCTTGAA
TTACTTCCACCTGGCTGCAGTACGTGATTCTTGATCCCGAGCTTCGGGTTGGAAGTGGGTGGGAGAGTTC
GAGGCCTTGCGCTTAAGGAGCCCCTTCGCCTCGTGCTTGAGTTGAGGCCTGGCCTGGGCGCTGGGGCCGC
CGCGTGCGAATCTGGTGGCACCTTCGCGCCTGTCTCGCTGCTTTCGATAAGTCTCTAGCCATTTAAAATT
TTTGATGACCTGCTGCGACGCTTTTTTTCTGGCAAGATAGTCTTGTAAATGCGGGCCAAGATCTGCACAC
TGGTATTTCGGTTTTTGGGGCCGCGGGCGGCGACGGGGCCCGTGCGTCCCAGCGCACATGTTCGGCGAGG
CGGGGCCTGCGAGCGCGGCCACCGAGAATCGGACGGGGGTAGTCTCAAGCTGGCCGGCCTGCTCTGGTGC
CTGGCCTCGCGCCGCCGTGTATCGCCCCGCCCTGGGCGGCAAGGCTGGCCCGGTCGGCACCAGTTGCGTG
AGCGGAAAGATGGCCGCTTCCCGGCCCTGCTGCAGGGAGCTCAAAATGGAGGACGCGGCGCTCGGGAGAG
CGGGCGGGTGAGTCACCCACACAAAGGAAAAGGGCCTTTCCGTCCTCAGCCGTCGCTTCATGTGACTCCA
CGGAGTACCGGGCGCCGTCCAGGCACCTCGATTAGTTCTCGAGCTTTTGGAGTACGTCGTCTTTAGGTTG
GGGGGAGGGGTTTTATGCGATGGAGTTTCCCCACACTGAGTGGGTGGAGACTGAAGTTAGGCCAGCTTGG
CACTTGATGTAATTCTCCTTGGAATTTGCCCTTTTTGAGTTTGGATCTTGGTTCATTCTCAAGCCTCAGA
CAGTGGTTCAAAGTTTTTTTCTTCCATTTCAGGTGTCGTGAAGCGGCCCTGCAGATATCAACAAGTTTGT
ACAAAAAAGCAGGCACCATGCCTCCAAGACCATCATCAGGTGAACTGTGGGGCATCCACTTGATGCCCCC
AAGAATCCTAGTAGAATGTTTACTACCAAATGGAATGATAGTGACTTTAGAATGCCTCCGTGAGGCTACA
TTAATAACCATAAAGCATGAACTATTTAAAGAAGCAAGAAAATACCCCCTCCATCAACTTCTTCAAGATG
AATCTTCTTACATTTTCGTAAGTGTTACTCAAGAAGCAGAAAGGGAAGAATTTTTTGATGAAACAAGACG
ACTTTGTGACCTTCGGCTTTTTCAACCCTTTTTAAAAGTAATTGAACCAGTAGGCAACCGTGAAGAAAAG
ATCCTCAATCGAGAAATTGGTTTTGCTATCGGCATGCCAGTGTGTGAATTTGATATGGTTAAAGATCCAG
AAGTACAGGACTTCCGAAGAAATATTCTGAACGTTTGTAAAGAAGCTGTGGATCTTAGGGACCTCAATTC
ACCTCATAGTAGAGCAATGTATGTCTATCCTCCAAATGTAGAATCTTCACCAGAATTGCCAAAGCACATA
TATAATAAATTAGATAAAGGGCAAATAATAGTGGTGATCTGGGTAATAGTTTCTCCAAATAATGACAAGC
AGAAGTATACTCTGAAAATCAACCATGACTGTGTACCAGAACAAGTAATTGCTGAAGCAATCAGGAAAAA
AACTCGAAGTATGTTGCTATCCTCTGAACAACTAAAACTCTGTGTTTTAGAATATCAGGGCAAGTATATT
TTAAAAGTGTGTGGATGTGATGAATACTTCCTAGAAAAATATCCTCTGAGTCAGTATAAGTATATAAGAA
GCTGTATAATGCTTGGGAGGATGCCCAATTTGATGTTGATGGCTAAAGAAAGCCTTTATTCTCAACTGCC
AATGGACTGTTTTACAATGCCATCTTATTCCAGACGCATTTCCACAGCTACACCATATATGAATGGAGAA
ACATCTACAAAATCCCTTTGGGTTATAAATAGTGCACTCAGAATAAAAATTCTTTGTGCAACCTACGTGA
ATGTAAATATTCGAGACATTGATAAGATCTATGTTCGAACAGGTATCTACCATGGAGGAGAACCCTTATG
TGACAATGTGAACACTCAAAGAGTACCTTGTTCCAATCCCAGGTGGAATGAATGGCTGAATTATGATATA
TACATTCCTGATCTTCCTCGTGCTGCTCGACTTTGCCTTTCCATTTGCTCTGTTAAAGGCCGAAAGGGTG
CTAAAGAGGAACACTGTCCATTGGCATGGGGAAATATAAACTTGTTTGATTACACAGACACTCTAGTATC
TGGAAAAATGGCTTTGAATCTTTGGCCAGTACCTCATGGATTAGAAGATTTGCTGAACCCTATTGGTGTT
ACTGGATCAAATCCAAATAAAGAAACTCCATGCTTAGAGTTGGAGTTTGACTGGTTCAGCAGTGTGGTAA
AGTTCCCAGATATGTCAGTGATTGAAGAGCATGCCAATTGGTCTGTATCCCGAGAAGCAGGATTTAGCTA
TTCCCACGCAGGACTGAGTAACAGACTAGCTAGAGACAATGAATTAAGGGAAAATGACAAAGAACAGCTC
AAAGCAATTTCTACACGAGATCCTCTCTCTGAAATCACTGAGCGGGAGAAAGATTTTCTATGGAGTCACA
GACACTATTGTGTAACTATCCCCGAAATTCTACCCAAATTGCTTCTGTCTGTTAAATGGAATTCTAGAGA
TGAAGTAGCCCAGATGTATTGCTTGGTAAAAGATTGGCCTCCAATCAAACCTGAACAGGCTATGGAACTT
CTGGACTGTAATTACCCAGATCCTATGGTTCGAGGTTTTGCTGTTCGGTGCTTGGAAAAATATTTAACAG
ATGACAAACTTTCTCAGTATTTAATTCAGCTAGTACAGGTCCTAAAATATGAACAATATTTGGATAACTT
GCTTGTGAGATTTTTACTGAAGAAAGCATTGACTAATCAAAGGATTGGGCACTTTTTCTTTTGGCATTTA
AAATCTGAGATGCACAATAAAACAGTTAGCCAGAGGTTTGGCCTGCTTTTGGAGTCCTATTGTCGTGCAT
GTGGGATGTATTTGAAGCACCTGAATAGGCAAGTCGAGGCAATGGAAAAGCTCATTAACTTAACTGACAT
TCTCAAACAGGAGAAGAAGGATGAAACACAAAAGGTACAGATGAAGTTTTTAGTTGAGCAAATGAGGCGA
CCAGATTTCATGGATGCTCTACAGGGCTTTCTGTCTCCTCTAAACCCTGCTCATCAACTAGGAAACCTCA
GGCTTGAAGAGTGTCGAATTATGTCCTCTGCAAAAAGGCCACTGTGGTTGAATTGGGAGAACCCAGACAT
CATGTCAGAGTTACTGTTTCAGAACAATGAGATCATCTTTAAAAATGGGGATGATTTACGGCAAGATATG
CTAACACTTCAAATTATTCGTATTATGGAAAATATCTGGCAAAATCAAGGTCTTGATCTTCGAATGTTAC
CTTATGGTTGTCTGTCAATCGGTGACTGTGTGGGACTTATTGAGGTGGTGCGAAATTCTCACACTATTAT
GCAAATTCAGTGCAAAGGCGGCTTGAAAGGTGCACTGCAGTTCAACAGCCACACACTACATCAGTGGCTC
AAAGACAAGAACAAAGGAGAAATATATGATGCAGCCATTGACCTGTTTACACGTTCATGTGCTGGATACT
GTGTAGCTACCTTCATTTTGGGAATTGGAGATCGTCACAATAGTAACATCATGGTGAAAGACGATGGACA
ACTGTTTCATATAGATTTTGGACACTTTTTGGATCACAAGAAGAAAAAATTTGGTTATAAACGAGAACGT
GTGCCATTTGTTTTGACACAGGATTTCTTAATAGTGATTAGTAAAGGAGCCCAAGAATGCACAAAGACAA
GAGAATTTGAGAGGTTTCAGGAGATGTGTTACAAGGCTTATCTAGCTATTCGACAGCATGCCAATCTCTT
CATAAATCTTTTCTCAATGATGCTTGGCTCTGGAATGCCAGAACTACAATCTTTTGATGACATTGCATAC
ATTCGAAAGACCCTAGCCTTAGATAAAACTGAGCAAGAGGCTTTGGAGTATTTCATGAAACAAATGAATG
ATGCACATCATGGTGGCTGGACAACAAAAATGGATTGGATCTTCCACACAATTAAACAGCATGCATTGAA
CTAGAACCCAGCTTTCTTGTACAAAGTGGTGATATCCAATTAACCCTCACTAAAGGAAGATGATAGTTAA
GTGTAAGTTACCCTATAGTGAGTCGTATTACCACCCAACTTTTCTATACAAAGTGGTTGATATCCAGCAC
AGTGGCGGCCGCTCGAGTCTAGAGGGCCCGCGGTTCGAAGGTAAGCCTATCCCTAACCCTCTCCTCGGTC
TCGATTCTACGCGTACCGGTTAGTAATGAGATCCCTCCCCCCCCCCTAACGTTACTGGCCGAAGCCGCTT
GGAATAAGGCCGGTGTGCGTTTGTCTATATGTTATTTTCCACCATATTGCCGTCTTTTGGCAATGTGAGG
GCCCGGAAACCTGGCCCTGTCTTCTTGACGAGCATTCCTAGGGGTCTTTCCCCTCTCGCCAAAGGAATGC
AAGGTCTGTTGAATGTCGTGAAGGAAGCAGTTCCTCTGGAAGCTTCTTGAAGACAAACAACGTCTGTAGC
GACCCTTTGCAGGCAGCGGAACCCCCCACCTGGCGACAGGTGCCTCTGCGGCCAAAAGCCACGTGTATAA
GATACACCTGCAAAGGCGGCACAACCCCAGTGCCACGTTGTGAGTTGGATAGTTGTGGAAAGAGTCAAAT
GGCTCTCCTCAAGCGTATTCAACAAGGGGCTGAAGGATGCCCAGAAGGTACCCCATTGTATGGGATCTGA
TCTGGGGCCTCGGTGCACATGCTTTACATGTGTTTAGTCGAGGTTAAAAAAACGTCTAGGCCCCCCGAAC
CACGGGGACGTGGTTTTCCTTTGAAAAACACGATGATAATATGGCCACACATATGGTGAGCAAGGGCGAG
GAGCTGTTCACCGGGGTGGTGCCCATCCTGGTCGAGCTGGACGGCGACGTAAACGGCCACAAGTTCAGCG
TGTCCGGCGAGGGCGAGGGCGATGCCACCTACGGCAAGCTGACCCTGAAGTTCATCTGCACCACCGGCAA
GCTGCCCGTGCCCTGGCCCACCCTCGTGACCACCCTGACCTACGGCGTGCAGTGCTTCAGCCGCTACCCC
GACCACATGAAGCAGCACGACTTCTTCAAGTCCGCCATGCCCGAAGGCTACGTCCAGGAGCGCACCATCT
TCTTCAAGGACGACGGCAACTACAAGACCCGCGCCGAGGTGAAGTTCGAGGGCGACACCCTGGTGAACCG
CATCGAGCTGAAGGGCATCGACTTCAAGGAGGACGGCAACATCCTGGGGCACAAGCTGGAGTACAACTAC
AACAGCCACAACGTCTATATCATGGCCGACAAGCAGAAGAACGGCATCAAGGTGAACTTCAAGATCCGCC
ACAACATCGAGGACGGCAGCGTGCAGCTCGCCGACCACTACCAGCAGAACACCCCCATCGGCGACGGCCC
CGTGCTGCTGCCCGACAACCACTACCTGAGCACCCAGTCCGCCCTGAGCAAAGACCCCAACGAGAAGCGC
GATCACATGGTCCTGCTGGAGTTCGTGACCGCCGCCGGGATCACTCTCGGCATGGACGAGCTGTACAAGT
AAATCGATAGATCCTAATCAACCTCTGGATTACAAAATTTGTGAAAGATTGACTGGTATTCTTAACTATG
TTGCTCCTTTTACGCTATGTGGATACGCTGCTTTAATGCCTTTGTATCATGCTATTGCTTCCCGTATGGC
TTTCATTTTCTCCTCCTTGTATAAATCCTGGTTGCTGTCTCTTTATGAGGAGTTGTGGCCCGTTGTCAGG
CAACGTGGCGTGGTGTGCACTGTGTTTGCTGACGCAACCCCCACTGGTTGGGGCATTGCCACCACCTGTC
AGCTCCTTTCCGGGACTTTCGCTTTCCCCCTCCCTATTGCCACGGCGGAACTCATCGCCGCCTGCCTTGC
CCGCTGCTGGACAGGGGCTCGGCTGTTGGGCACTGACAATTCCGTGGTGTTGTCGGGGAAATCATCGTCC
TTTCCTTGGCTGCTCGCCTGTGTTGCCACCTGGATTCTGCGCGGGACGTCCTTCTGCTACGTCCCTTCGG
CCCTCAATCCAGCGGACCTTCCTTCCCGCGGCCTGCTGCCGGCTCTGCGGCCTCTTCCGCGTCTTCGCCT
TCGCCCTCAGACGAGTCGGATCTCCCTTTGGGCCGCCTCCCCGCCTGAGATCCTTTAAGACCAATGACTT
ACAAGGCAGCTGTAGATCTTAGCCACTTTTTAAAAGAAAAGGGGGGACTGGAAGGGCTAATTCACTCCCA
ACGAAGACAAGATCTGCTTTTTGCTTGTACTGGGTCTCTCTGGTTAGACCAGATCTGAGCCTGGGAGCTC
TCTGGCTAACTAGGGAACCCACTGCTTAAGCCTCAATAAAGCTTGCCTTGAGTGCTTCAAGTAGTGTGTG
CCCGTCTGTTGTGTGACTCTGGTAACTAGAGATCCCTCAGACCCTTTTAGTCAGTGTGGAAAATCTCTAG
CAGTAGTAGTTCATGTCATCTTATTATTCAGTATTTATAACTTGCAAAGAAATGAATATCAGAGAGTGAG
AGGCCCGGGTTAATTAAGGAAAGGGCTAGATCATTCTTGAAGACGAAAGGGCCTCGTGATACGCCTATTT
TTATAGGTTAATGTCATGATAATAATGGTTTCTTAGACGTCAGGTGGCACTTTTCGGGGAAATGTGCGCG
GAACCCCTATTTGTTTATTTTTCTAAATACATTCAAATATGTATCCGCTCATGAGACAATAACCCTGATA
AATGCTTCAATAATATTGAAAAAGGAAGAGTATGAGTATTCAACATTTCCGTGTCGCCCTTATTCCCTTT
TTTGCGGCATTTTGCCTTCCTGTTTTTGCTCACCCAGAAACGCTGGTGAAAGTAAAAGATGCTGAAGATC
AGTTGGGTGCACGAGTGGGTTACATCGAACTGGATCTCAACAGCGGTAAGATCCTTGAGAGTTTTCGCCC
CGAAGAACGTTTTCCAATGATGAGCACTTTTAAAGTTCTGCTATGTGGCGCGGTATTATCCCGTGTTGAC
GCCGGGCAAGAGCAACTCGGTCGCCGCATACACTATTCTCAGAATGACTTGGTTGAGTACTCACCAGTCA
CAGAAAAGCATCTTACGGATGGCATGACAGTAAGAGAATTATGCAGTGCTGCCATAACCATGAGTGATAA
CACTGCGGCCAACTTACTTCTGACAACGATCGGAGGACCGAAGGAGCTAACCGCTTTTTTGCACAACATG
GGGGATCATGTAACTCGCCTTGATCGTTGGGAACCGGAGCTGAATGAAGCCATACCAAACGACGAGCGTG
ACACCACGATGCCTGTAGCAATGGCAACAACGTTGCGCAAACTATTAACTGGCGAACTACTTACTCTAGC
TTCCCGGCAACAATTAATAGACTGGATGGAGGCGGATAAAGTTGCAGGACCACTTCTGCGCTCGGCCCTT
CCGGCTGGCTGGTTTATTGCTGATAAATCTGGAGCCGGTGAGCGTGGGTCTCGCGGTATCATTGCAGCAC
TGGGGCCAGATGGTAAGCCCTCCCGTATCGTAGTTATCTACACGACGGGGAGTCAGGCAACTATGGATGA
ACGAAATAGACAGATCGCTGAGATAGGTGCCTCACTGATTAAGCATTGGTAACTGTCAGACCAAGTTTAC
TCATATATACTTTAGATTGATTTAAAACTTCATTTTTAATTTAAAAGGATCTAGGTGAAGATCCTTTTTG
ATAATCTCATGACCAAAATCCCTTAACGTGAGTTTTCGTTCCACTGAGCGTCAGACCCCGTAGAAAAGAT
CAAAGGATCTTCTTGAGATCCTTTTTTTCTGCGCGTAATCTGCTGCTTGCAAACAAAAAAACCACCGCTA
CCAGCGGTGGTTTGTTTGCCGGATCAAGAGCTACCAACTCTTTTTCCGAAGGTAACTGGCTTCAGCAGAG
CGCAGATACCAAATACTGTTCTTCTAGTGTAGCCGTAGTTAGGCCACCACTTCAAGAACTCTGTAGCACC
GCCTACATACCTCGCTCTGCTAATCCTGTTACCAGTGGCTGCTGCCAGTGGCGATAAGTCGTGTCTTACC
GGGTTGGACTCAAGACGATAGTTACCGGATAAGGCGCAGCGGTCGGGCTGAACGGGGGGTTCGTGCACAC
AGCCCAGCTTGGAGCGAACGACCTACACCGAACTGAGATACCTACAGCGTGAGCTATGAGAAAGCGCCAC
GCTTCCCGAAGGGAGAAAGGCGGACAGGTATCCGGTAAGCGGCAGGGTCGGAACAGGAGAGCGCACGAGG
GAGCTTCCAGGGGGAAACGCCTGGTATCTTTATAGTCCTGTCGGGTTTCGCCACCTCTGACTTGAGCGTC
GATTTTTGTGATGCTCGTCAGGGGGGCGGAGCCTATGGAAAAACGCCAGCAACGCGGCCTTTTTACGGTT
CCTGGCCTTTTGCTGGCCTTTTGCTCACATGTTCTTTCCTGCGTTATCCCCTGATTCTGTGGATAACCGT
ATTACCGCCTTTGAGTGAGCTGATACCGCTCGCCGCAGCCGAACGACCGAGCGCAGCGAGTCAGTGAGCG
AGGAAGCGGAAGAGCGCCCAATACGCAAACCGCCTCTCCCCGCGCGTTGGCCGATTCATTAATGCAGCAA
GCTCATGGCTGACTAATTTTTTTTATTTATGCAGAGGCCGAGGCCGCCTCGGCCTCTGAGCTATTCCAGA
AGTAGTGAGGAGGCTTTTTTGGAGGCCTAGGCTTTTGCAAAAAGCTCCCCGTGGCACGACAGGTTTCCCG
ACTGGAAAGCGGGCAGTGAGCGCAACGCAATTAATGTGAGTTAGCTCACTCATTAGGCACCCCAGGCTTT
ACACTTTATGCTTCCGGCTCGTATGTTGTGTGGAATTGTGAGCGGATAACAATTTCACACAGGAAACAGC
TATGACATGATTACGAATTTCACAAATAAAGCATTTTTTTCACTGCATTCTAGTTGTGGTTTGTCCAAAC
TCATCAATGTATCTTATCATGTCTGGATCAACTGGATAACTCAAGCTAACCAAAATCATCCCAAACTTCC
CACCCCATACCCTATTACCACTGCCAATTACCTGTGGTTTCATTTACTCTAAACCTGTGATTCCTCTGAA
TTATTTTCATTTTAAAGAAATTGTATTTGTTAAATATGTACTACAAACTTAGTAGT
