>Addgene plasmid #116530 | pHAGE-PIK3CA-Q546R | depositor partial sequence | sequence record 219404 | insert
ATGCCTCCACGACCATCATCAGGTGAACTGTGGGGCATCCACTTGATGCCCCCAAGAATCCTAGTAGAAT
GTTTACTACCAAATGGAATGATAGTGACTTTAGAATGCCTCCGTGAGGCTACATTAATAACCATAAAGCA
TGAACTATTTAAAGAAGCAAGAAAATACCCCCTCCATCAACTTCTTCAAGATGAATCTTCTTACATTTTC
GTAAGTGTTACTCAAGAAGCAGAAAGGGAAGAATTTTTTGATGAAACAAGACGACTTTGTGACCTTCGGC
TTTTTCAACCCTTTTTAAAAGTAATTGAACCAGTAGGCAACCGTGAAGAAAAGATCCTCAATCGAGAAAT
TGGTTTTGCTATCGGCATGCCAGTGTGTGAATTTGATATGGTTAAAGATCCAGAAGTACAGGACTTCCGA
AGAAATATTCTGAACGTTTGTAAAGAAGCTGTGGATCTTAGGGACCTCAATTCACCTCATAGTAGAGCAA
TGTATGTCTATCCTCCAAATGTAGAATCTTCACCAGAATTGCCAAAGCACATATATAATAAATTAGATAA
AGGGCAAATAATAGTGGTGATCTGGGTAATAGTTTCTCCAAATAATGACAAGCAGAAGTATACTCTGAAA
ATCAACCATGACTGTGTACCAGAACAAGTAATTGCTGAAGCAATCAGGAAAAAAACTCGAAGTATGTTGC
TATCCTCTGAACAACTAAAACTCTGTGTTTTAGAATATCAGGGCAAGTATATTTTAAAAGTGTGTGGATG
TGATGAATACTTCCTAGAAAAATATCCTCTGAGTCAGTATAAGTATATAAGAAGCTGTATAATGCTTGGG
AGGATGCCCAATTTGATGTTGATGGCTAAAGAAAGCCTTTATTCTCAACTGCCAATGGACTGTTTTACAA
TGCCATCTTATTCCAGACGCATTTCCACAGCTACACCATATATGAATGGAGAAACATCTACAAAATCCCT
TTGGGTTATAAATAGTGCACTCAGAATAAAAATTCTTTGTGCAACCTACGTGAATGTAAATATTCGAGAC
ATTGATAAGATCTATGTTCGAACAGGTATCTACCATGGAGGAGAACCCTTATGTGACAATGTGAACACTC
AAAGAGTACCTTGTTCCAATCCCAGGTGGAATGAATGGCTGAATTATGATATATACATTCCTGATCTTCC
TCGTGCTGCTCGACTTTGCCTTTCCATTTGCTCTGTTAAAGGCCGAAAGGGTGCTAAAGAGGAACACTGT
CCATTGGCATGGGGAAATATAAACTTGTTTGATTACACAGACACTCTAGTATCTGGAAAAATGGCTTTGA
ATCTTTGGCCAGTACCTCATGGATTAGAAGATTTGCTGAACCCTATTGGTGTTACTGGATCAAATCCAAA
TAAAGAAACTCCATGCTTAGAGTTGGAGTTTGACTGGTTCAGCAGTGTGGTAAAGTTCCCAGATATGTCA
GTGATTGAAGAGCATGCCAATTGGTCTGTATCCCGAGAAGCAGGATTTAGCTATTCCCACGCAGGACTGA
GTAACAGACTAGCTAGAGACAATGAATTAAGGGAAAATGACAAAGAACAGCTCAAAGCAATTTCTACACG
AGATCCTCTCTCTGAAATCACTGAGCGGGAGAAAGATTTTCTATGGAGTCACAGACACTATTGTGTAACT
ATCCCCGAAATTCTACCCAAATTGCTTCTGTCTGTTAAATGGAATTCTAGAGATGAAGTAGCCCAGATGT
ATTGCTTGGTAAAAGATTGGCCTCCAATCAAACCTGAACAGGCTATGGAACTTCTGGACTGTAATTACCC
AGATCCTATGGTTCGAGGTTTTGCTGTTCGGTGCTTGGAAAAATATTTAACAGATGACAAACTTTCTCAG
TATTTAATTCAGCTAGTACAGGTCCTAAAATATGAACAATATTTGGATAACTTGCTTGTGAGATTTTTAC
TGAAGAAAGCATTGACTAATCAAAGGATTGGGCACTTTTTCTTTTGGCATTTAAAATCTGAGATGCACAA
TAAAACAGTTAGCCAGAGGTTTGGCCTGCTTTTGGAGTCCTATTGTCGTGCATGTGGGATGTATTTGAAG
CACCTGAATAGGCAAGTCGAGGCAATGGAAAAGCTCATTAACTTAACTGACATTCTCAAACAGGAGAAGA
AGGATGAAACACAAAAGGTACAGATGAAGTTTTTAGTTGAGCAAATGAGGCGACCAGATTTCATGGATGC
TCTACAGGGCTTTCTGTCTCCTCTAAACCCTGCTCATCAACTAGGAAACCTCAGGCTTGAAGAGTGTCGA
ATTATGTCCTCTGCAAAAAGGCCACTGTGGTTGAATTGGGAGAACCCAGACATCATGTCAGAGTTACTGT
TTCAGAACAATGAGATCATCTTTAAAAATGGGGATGATTTACGGCAAGATATGCTAACACTTCAAATTAT
TCGTATTATGGAAAATATCTGGCAAAATCAAGGTCTTGATCTTCGAATGTTACCTTATGGTTGTCTGTCA
ATCGGTGACTGTGTGGGACTTATTGAGGTGGTGCGAAATTCTCACACTATTATGCAAATTCAGTGCAAAG
GCGGCTTGAAAGGTGCACTGCAGTTCAACAGCCACACACTACATCAGTGGCTCAAAGACAAGAACAAAGG
AGAAATATATGATGCAGCCATTGACCTGTTTACACGTTCATGTGCTGGATACTGTGTAGCTACCTTCATT
TTGGGAATTGGAGATCGTCACAATAGTAACATCATGGTGAAAGACGATGGACAACTGTTTCATATAGATT
TTGGACACTTTTTGGATCACAAGAAGAAAAAATTTGGTTATAAACGAGAACGTGTGCCATTTGTTTTGAC
ACAGGATTTCTTAATAGTGATTAGTAAAGGAGCCCAAGAATGCACAAAGACAAGAGAATTTGAGAGGTTT
CAGGAGATGTGTTACAAGGCTTATCTAGCTATTCGACAGCATGCCAATCTCTTCATAAATCTTTTCTCAA
TGATGCTTGGCTCTGGAATGCCAGAACTACAATCTTTTGATGACATTGCATACATTCGAAAGACCCTAGC
CTTAGATAAAACTGAGCAAGAGGCTTTGGAGTATTTCATGAAACAAATGAATGATGCACATCATGGTGGC
TGGACAACAAAAATGGATTGGATCTTCCACACAATTAAACAGCATGCATTGAACTGA
